>Addgene plasmid #14719 | pBABE H-Ras 61L, 186S | addgene partial sequence | sequence record 21250 | pBABE-5
NNNNNNNGNNNNNGACGGANATAAGCTGGTGGTGGTGGGCGCCGGCGGTGTGGGCAAGAGTGCGCTGACC
ATCCAGCTGATCCAGAACCACTTTGTGGACGAATACGACCCCACTATAGAGGATTCCTACCGGAAGCAGG
TGGTCATTGATGGGGAGACGTGCCTGTTGGACATCCTGGATACCGCCGGCCTGGAGGAGTACAGCGCCAT
GCGGGACCAGTACATGCGCACCGGGGAGGGCTTCCTGTGTGTGTTTGCCATCAACAACACCAAGTCTTTT
GAGGACATCCACCAGTACAGGGAGCAGATCAAACGGGTGAAGGACTCGGATGACGTGCCCATGGTGCTGG
TGGGGAACAAGTGTGACCTGGCTGCACGCACTGTGGAATCTCGGCAGGCTCAGGACCTCGCCCGAAGCTA
CGGCATCCCCTACATCGAGACCTCGGCCAAGACCCGGCAGGGAGTGGAGGATGCCTTCTACACGTTGGTG
CGTGAGATCCGGCAGCACAAGCTGCGGAAGCTGAACCCTCCTGATGAGAGTGGCCCCGGCTGCATGAGCT
GCAAGAGCGTGCTCTCCTGAGAATTCGCCAGCACAGTGGTCGACCCTGTGGAATGTGTGTCAGTTAGGGT
GTGGAAAGTCCCCAGGCTCCCCAGCAGGCAGAAGTATGCAAAGCATGCATCTCAATTAGTCAGCAACCAG
GTGTGGAAAGTCCCCNNNTCCCCAGCAGGCAGAAGTATGCAAAGCATGCATCTCANNANTNNNNNANCNN
TAGTCCCGCCCCTAANNNCCNCCCATCCCGNCCCNNANCNNNNNNCNANTTNNNNNNNNNNNNCNNNNNN
NNN
