[The description below was written by a language model from this plasmid's Addgene catalogue record.]
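Description:
pBABE H-Ras 61L, 186S is a retroviral mammalian expression plasmid built on the pBABE puro backbone (about 5.2 kb without insert). It carries a roughly 580 bp human H-ras (HRAS) coding insert introduced by restriction enzyme cloning. It is maintained as a high-copy plasmid in E. coli under ampicillin selection, and puromycin resistance allows selection of stably transduced or transfected mammalian cells. No feature table is provided, so individual regulatory elements are not itemised in the record. In the standard pBABE design, the insert is transcribed from the Moloney murine leukaemia virus long terminal repeat, a packaging signal allows the transcript to be incorporated into retroviral particles when the plasmid is introduced into a packaging cell line, and the puromycin marker is driven by an internal promoter.

The insert encodes a double mutant of H-Ras. The 61L substitution is the classic activating change that locks Ras in its GTP-bound, effector-binding state. The 186S change replaces the cysteine of the C-terminal CAAX motif, which is the site of farnesylation. According to the depositor's comments, the resulting protein cannot be farnesylated or undergo any of the subsequent CAAX-signalled modifications, including palmitoylation. It therefore stays in the cytosol rather than associating with membranes, and it is nontransforming. Because it still engages effectors, it acts as a dominant inhibitor of activated Ras by competing for them. The construct belongs to a set of Ras family expression vectors and is suited to studying how prenylation and membrane localisation contribute to Ras signalling and transformation. It can also serve as a mislocalised control or as an inhibitory tool alongside oncogenic Ras.
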