Addgene plasmid #14719: pBABE H-Ras 61L, 186S
Depositing lab: Adrienne Cox. Depositing organization: University of North Carolina at Chapel Hill. Publication: Mammalian expression vectors for Ras family proteins: generation and use of expression constructs to analyze Ras family function. Fiordalisi JJ, Johnson RL 2nd, Ulku AS, Der CJ, Cox AD. Methods Enzymol. 2001;332:3-36. doi: 10.1016/s0076-6879(01)32189-4. PubMed 11305105.
Backbone
  Vector backbone: pBABE puro
  Backbone size w/o insert (bp): 5169
  Vector type: Mammalian Expression, Retroviral
  Selectable markers: Puromycin
Growth in bacteria
  Bacterial resistance: Ampicillin, 100 μg/mL
  Growth temperature: 37°C
  Growth strain: DH5alpha
  Copy number: High Copy
Gene/Insert
  Gene/Insert name: H-ras
  Species: H. sapiens (human)
  Insert size (bp): 580
  Mutation: 61L, 186S
  Entrez Gene: HRAS (a.k.a. C-BAS/HAS, C-H-RAS, C-HA-RAS1, CTLO, H-RASIDX, HAMSV, HRAS1, RASH1, p21ras)
  Cloning method: Restriction Enzyme
  Sequencing primers: 5′ pBABE 5'; 3′ pBABE 3'
Resource information
  A portion of this plasmid was derived from a plasmid made by: Channing Der
Terms and licenses: Academic/Nonprofit Terms; Industry Terms: Not Available to Industry
Depositor comments: Prenylation mutant: does not undergo farnesylation or any other CAAX-signaled posttranslational modification, including palmitoylation; cytosolic, nontransforming; dominant inhibitory for activated Ras, by competition for effectors.
How to cite: pBABE H-Ras 61L, 186S was a gift from Adrienne Cox (Addgene plasmid # 14719 ; http://n2t.net/addgene:14719 ; RRID:Addgene_14719)
